Addgene plasmid #139504: pAAV-CAG-DIO-PPO-Venus
Purpose: AAV vector for Cre-dependent expression of Venus-tagged parapinopsin driven by the CAG promoter. Used for photoswitchable control of inhibitory GPCR signaling cascades.
Depositing lab: Michael Bruchas. Publication: A photoswitchable GPCR-based opsin for presynaptic inhibition. Copits BA, Gowrishankar R, O'Neill PR, Li JN, Girven KS, Yoo JJ, Meshik X, Parker KE, Spangler SM, Elerding AJ, Brown BJ, Shirley SE, Ma KKL, Vasquez AM, Stander MC, Kalyanaraman V, Vogt SK, Samineni VK, Patriarchi T, Tian L, Gautam N, Sunahara RK, Gereau RW 4th, Bruchas MR. Neuron. 2021 Jun 2;109(11):1791-1809.e11. doi: 10.1016/j.neuron.2021.04.026. Epub 2021 May 11. PubMed 33979635.
Backbone
  Vector backbone: pAAV-CAG-DIO-eYFP
  Backbone manufacturer: Zweiffel lab
  Backbone size w/o insert (bp): 4000
  Total vector size (bp): 6000
  Vector type: Mammalian Expression, AAV
Growth in bacteria
  Bacterial resistance: Ampicillin, 100 μg/mL
  Growth temperature: 37°C
  Growth strain: NEB Stable
  Copy number: High Copy
Gene/Insert
  Gene/Insert name: parapinopsin (alt name: PPO)
  Species: Lethenteron camtschaticum
  Insert size (bp): 1029
  GenBank ID: AB116380.1
  Promoter: CAG
  Tag / fusion protein: Venus tag following 3x Ala linker (C terminal on insert)
  Cloning method: Restriction Enzyme; 5′ cloning site AgeI (unknown if destroyed); 3′ cloning site AscI (unknown if destroyed)
  Sequencing primers: 5′ CAG; 3′ WPRE
Resource information
  A portion of this plasmid was derived from a plasmid made by: parapinopsin was originally cloned by Koyanagi et al., PNAS 2004
Terms and licenses: Academic/Nonprofit Terms; Industry Terms: Not Available to Industry
Depositor comments: Please visit https://www.biorxiv.org/content/10.1101/2021.02.19.432008v1 for bioRxiv preprint.
How to cite: pAAV-CAG-DIO-PPO-Venus was a gift from Michael Bruchas (Addgene plasmid # 139504 ; http://n2t.net/addgene:139504 ; RRID:Addgene_139504) For viral preps, please replace (Addgene plasmid # 139504) in the above sentence with: (Addgene viral prep # 139504-AAV5) or (Addgene viral prep # 139504-AAV9)
