[The description below was written by a language model from this plasmid's Addgene catalogue record and the feature table of its GenBank file.]
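Description:
pAAV-CAG-DIO-PPO-Venus is an AAV transfer plasmid for Cre-dependent mammalian expression of parapinopsin (PPO), a light-sensitive GPCR-type opsin from the lamprey Lethenteron camtschaticum, fused at its C terminus to Venus through a three-alanine linker. It was built on a pAAV-CAG-DIO-eYFP backbone by restriction cloning. In bacteria it is maintained through a high-copy ColE1/pUC-type origin and selected with ampicillin via the beta-lactamase gene. It is grown in a recombination-deficient strain, as is usual for ITR-containing plasmids.

Expression is driven by the CAG promoter. The feature table marks this promoter only through primer sites in its chimeric intron. Downstream, the coding cassette lies in reverse orientation between a lox2272/loxP pair and a second, oppositely oriented lox2272/loxP pair, the double-floxed inverted (DIO) arrangement. Cre recombinase inverts the cassette into the sense orientation and then excises one site of each pair, locking it in place, so the fusion protein is made only in Cre-expressing cells. The annotated mVenus reading frame (carrying the monomerizing A206K mutation) sits on the complementary strand. The unannotated stretch between it and the distal lox sites fits the stated roughly 1 kb PPO insert. A WPRE and a bovine growth hormone polyadenylation signal follow to enhance transcript stability and processing. The backbone also carries an SV40 promoter/origin segment and an SP6 promoter.

Only one AAV2 ITR is annotated, although packaging requires two flanking repeats. The sequence record is 7,388 bp, larger than the approximately 6 kb catalogue estimate. The construct is used, typically as packaged AAV, for photoswitchable control of inhibitory GPCR signaling, including presynaptic inhibition in genetically defined neurons.
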