LOCUS       Exported 7388 bp ds-DNA circular SYN 12-MAY-2021
DEFINITION  AAV vector for Cre-dependent expression of Venus-tagged parapinopsin
            driven by the CAG promoter. Used for photoswitchable control of
            inhibitory GPCR signaling cascades..
ACCESSION   .
VERSION     .
KEYWORDS    pAAV-CAG-DIO-PPO-Venus
SOURCE      synthetic DNA construct
  ORGANISM  synthetic DNA construct
REFERENCE   1 (bases 1 to 7388)
  AUTHORS   Copits BA, O'Neill PR, Gowrishankar R, Yoo JJ, Meshik X, Parker KE,
            Spangler SM, Vasquez AM, Elerding AJ, Stander MC, Kalyanaraman V,
            Vogt SK, Samineni VK, Gautam N, Sunahara RK, Gereau RW, Bruchas MR.
  TITLE     A photoswitchable GPCR-based opsin for presynaptic silencing.
  JOURNAL   BioRxiv
REFERENCE   2 (bases 1 to 7388)
  AUTHORS   .
  TITLE     Direct Submission
  JOURNAL   Exported May 12, 2021 from SnapGene Server 1.1.58
            http://www.snapgene.com
FEATURES             Location/Qualifiers
     source          1..7388
                     /organism="synthetic DNA construct"
                     /mol_type="other DNA"
     primer_bind     432..454
                     /label=pCAGGS-5
                     /note="Chimeric intron in CAG promoter, forward primer"
     primer_bind     516..535
                     /label=pCAG-F
                     /note="Rabbit beta-globin intron, for pCAG plasmids,
                     forward primer"
     protein_bind    586..619
                     /label=lox2272
                     /bound_moiety="Cre recombinase"
                     /note="Cre-mediated recombination occurs in the 8-bp core
                     sequence (GGATACTT). lox2272 sites are compatible with each
                     other, but incompatible with loxP or loxN sites (Lee and
                     Saito, 1988)."
     protein_bind    670..703
                     /label=loxP
                     /bound_moiety="Cre recombinase"
                     /note="Cre-mediated recombination occurs in the 8-bp core
                     sequence (GCATACAT)."
     CDS             complement(737..1456)
                     /codon_start=1
                     /product="Venus YFP with monomerizing A206K mutation (Nagai
                     et al., 2002; Kremers et al., 2006)"
                     /label=mVenus
                     /note="mammalian codon-optimized"
                     /translation="MVSKGEELFTGVVPILVELDGDVNGHKFSVSGEGEGDATYGKLTL
                     KLICTTGKLPVPWPTLVTTLGYGLQCFARYPDHMKQHDFFKSAMPEGYVQERTIFFKDD
                     GNYKTRAEVKFEGDTLVNRIELKGIDFKEDGNILGHKLEYNYNSHNVYITADKQKNGIK
                     ANFKIRHNIEDGGVQLADHYQQNTPIGDGPVLLPDNHYLSYQSKLSKDPNEKRDHMVLL
                     EFVTAAGITLGMDELYK"
     primer_bind     complement(782..803)
                     /label=EGFP-C
                     /note="EGFP, forward primer"
     primer_bind     1131..1150
                     /label=EXFP-R
                     /note="For distinguishing EGFP variants, reverse primer"
     primer_bind     1390..1411
                     /label=EGFP-N
                     /note="EGFP, reverse primer"
     regulatory      1453..1462
                     /regulatory_class="other"
                     /note="vertebrate consensus sequence for strong initiation
                     of translation (Kozak, 1987)"
     protein_bind    complement(2514..2547)
                     /label=lox2272
                     /bound_moiety="Cre recombinase"
                     /note="Cre-mediated recombination occurs in the 8-bp core
                     sequence (GGATACTT). lox2272 sites are compatible with each
                     other, but incompatible with loxP or loxN sites (Lee and
                     Saito, 1988)."
     protein_bind    complement(2598..2631)
                     /label=loxP
                     /bound_moiety="Cre recombinase"
                     /note="Cre-mediated recombination occurs in the 8-bp core
                     sequence (GCATACAT)."
     misc_feature    2656..3244
                     /label=WPRE
                     /note="woodchuck hepatitis virus posttranscriptional
                     regulatory element"
     primer_bind     complement(2709..2729)
                     /label=WPRE-R
                     /note="WPRE, reverse primer"
     CDS             complement(3127..3138)
                     /codon_start=1
                     /product="Factor Xa recognition and cleavage site"
                     /label=Factor Xa site
                     /translation="IEGR"
     primer_bind     complement(3271..3288)
                     /label=BGH-rev
                     /note="Bovine growth hormone terminator, reverse primer.
                     Also called BGH reverse"
     polyA_signal    3277..3501
                     /label=bGH poly(A) signal
                     /note="bovine growth hormone polyadenylation signal"
     promoter        complement(3711..4040)
                     /label=SV40 promoter
                     /note="SV40 enhancer and early promoter"
     rep_origin      3725..3860
                     /label=SV40 ori
                     /note="SV40 origin of replication"
     primer_bind     complement(3779..3798)
                     /label=SV40pro-F
                     /note="SV40 promoter/origin, forward primer"
     primer_bind     4025..4045
                     /label=pBABE 3'
                     /note="SV40 enhancer, reverse primer for pBABE vectors"
     primer_bind     complement(4115..4132)
                     /label=L4440
                     /note="L4440 vector, forward primer"
     rep_origin      complement(4286..4874)
                     /direction=LEFT
                     /label=ori
                     /note="high-copy-number ColE1/pMB1/pBR322/pUC origin of
                     replication"
     primer_bind     complement(4366..4385)
                     /label=pBR322ori-F
                     /note="pBR322 origin, forward primer"
     CDS             complement(5045..5905)
                     /codon_start=1
                     /gene="bla"
                     /product="beta-lactamase"
                     /label=AmpR
                     /note="confers resistance to ampicillin, carbenicillin, and
                     related antibiotics"
                     /translation="MSIQHFRVALIPFFAAFCLPVFAHPETLVKVKDAEDQLGARVGYI
                     ELDLNSGKILESFRPEERFPMMSTFKVLLCGAVLSRIDAGQEQLGRRIHYSQNDLVEYS
                     PVTEKHLTDGMTVRELCSAAITMSDNTAANLLLTTIGGPKELTAFLHNMGDHVTRLDRW
                     EPELNEAIPNDERDTTMPVAMATTLRKLLTGELLTLASRQQLIDWMEADKVAGPLLRSA
                     LPAGWFIADKSGAGERGSRGIIAALGPDGKPSRIVVIYTTGSQATMDERNRQIAEIGAS
                     LIKHW"
     primer_bind     5668..5687
                     /label=Amp-R
                     /note="Ampicillin resistance gene, reverse primer"
     promoter        complement(5906..6010)
                     /gene="bla"
                     /label=AmpR promoter
     primer_bind     6078..6096
                     /label=pBRforEco
                     /note="pBR322 vectors, upsteam of EcoRI site, forward
                     primer"
     primer_bind     complement(6134..6156)
                     /label=pGEX 3'
                     /note="pGEX vectors, reverse primer"
     primer_bind     6256..6275
                     /label=pRS-marker
                     /note="pRS vectors, use to sequence yeast selectable
                     marker"
     primer_bind     6489..6508
                     /label=pBRrevBam
                     /note="pBR322 vectors, tet region, downstream of BamHI,
                     reverse primer"
     promoter        6798..6816
                     /label=SP6 promoter
                     /note="promoter for bacteriophage SP6 RNA polymerase"
     primer_bind     6798..6815
                     /label=SP6
                     /note="SP6 promoter, forward primer"
     repeat_region   6837..6966
                     /label=AAV2 ITR
ORIGIN
        1 gcgccaggcg gggcggggcg gggcgagggg cggggcgggg cgaggcggag aggtgcggcg
       61 gcagccaatc agagcggcgc gctccgaaag tttcctttta tggcgaggcg gcggcggcgg
      121 cggccctata aaaagcgaag cgcgcggcgg gcgggagtcg ctgcgcgctg ccttcgcccc
      181 gtgccccgct ccgccgccgc ctcgcgccgc ccgccccggc tctgactgac cgcgttactc
      241 ccacaggtga gcgggcggga cggcccttct cctccgggct gtaattagcg cttggtttaa
      301 tgacggcttg tttcttttct gtggctgcgt gaaagccttg aggggctccg ggagggccct
      361 ttgtgcgggg ggagcggctc ggggctgtcc gcggggggac ggctgccttc gggggggacg
      421 gggcagggcg gggttcggct tctggcgtgt gaccggcggc tctagagcct ctgctaacca
      481 tgttcatgcc ttcttctttt tcctacagct cctgggcaac gtgctggtta ttgtgctgtc
      541 tcatcatttt ggcaaagaat tggatcctct agagtcgact ccggaataac ttcgtatagg
      601 atactttata cgaagttatg cagaatggta gctggattgt agctgctatt agcaatatga
      661 aacctcttaa taacttcgta tagcatacat tatacgaagt tatggcgcgc cagcgggttt
      721 aaacgggccc tctagattac ttgtacagct cgtccatgcc gagagtgatc ccggcggcgg
      781 tcacgaactc cagcaggacc atgtgatcgc gcttctcgtt ggggtctttg ctcagtttgg
      841 actggtagct caggtagtgg ttgtcgggca gcagcacggg gccgtcgccg atgggggtgt
      901 tctgctggta gtggtcggcg agctgcacgc cgccgtcctc gatgttgtgg cggatcttga
      961 agttggcctt gatgccgttc ttctgcttgt cggcggtgat atagacgttg tggctgttgt
     1021 agttgtactc cagcttgtgc cccaggatgt tgccgtcctc cttgaagtcg atgcccttca
     1081 gctcgatgcg gttcaccagg gtgtcgccct cgaacttcac ctcggcgcgg gtcttgtagt
     1141 tgccgtcgtc cttgaagaag atggtgcgct cctggacgta gccttcgggc atggcggact
     1201 tgaagaagtc gtgctgcttc atgtggtcgg ggtagcgggc gaagcactgc aggccgtagc
     1261 ccagggtggt cacgagggtg ggccagggca cgggcagctt gccggtggtg cagatcagct
     1321 tcagggtcag cttgccgtag gtggcatcgc cctcgccctc gccggacacg ctgaacttgt
     1381 ggccgtttac gtcgccgtcc agctcgacca ggatgggcac caccccggtg aacagctcct
     1441 cgcccttgct caccatggcg gccgcgctcg gggagacctg ccccggcgcg gacgccaggg
     1501 tcacgctggt ggccgacgtg gaggccgccg tcgccgactc cgaggaaggc tctgcccagg
     1561 ggttgcgtcc gcagagcagg aagggcacgg cgcagtcccg gaactggcgg ttcatgaaga
     1621 tgtagatgat ggggttgtag accgtgctcg tcttggtcag gtacatgggc agtgtggcga
     1681 tgaccgggtc gatgtacacg tcgggcttgg tcaccacgat catggcgaag agcgcgtagg
     1741 gcagccagca gacgaggaag gccaccacca tgaccaccac catgcgcgac acctgcgcct
     1801 ccgccttggc ggtgctgccg ctctcgccca tccccagctt ggccacctgg tggagggtcc
     1861 acatgaggcg gccgtacgcc accacgatga cgaggaaggg gatggcgaag cagaaggcga
     1921 agtagctcgt aatgtacgac acgttggcgg ggtcgcggct gtaccagtcg ggcgcgcacg
     1981 acgtccgcac gccctccagc tcgtagctgc cccagccgaa gagcggcggc gtgttccaca
     2041 cgaacgacca gagccaggcc caggcgatgc ccagcagcgc gtggcgccgc gtgaacatca
     2101 gcgtgcccag cggcttgcac accaccacga agcgatcgac ggcgatcacg gcgatcgtgc
     2161 acagagcggc gatgccgaag aaagcgacgg cgaacccttc gatgacgcag ccgacgcggc
     2221 cgaggttgaa gtacccgacg gcgttggtct ccacgacgag gctggcgccg aacaccgtga
     2281 cgcccaggtc cgccacggcg aggttgacga gcgagaagtt gagcgggtgg cgtagctggc
     2341 ggtggcgcag ggtgacgatg acgacggtgc tgttgagcac gagcgaggcg atggtgaaca
     2401 cggccatgat cacggcgagg atggtgaagc cgtagcgggg catcaacggg acctcgccgt
     2461 tgggcaggag gtcgagcgag gtcaagttct ccatgaattc caccggtgct agcataactt
     2521 cgtataaagt atcctatacg aagttatttg ccttaaccca gaaattatca ctgttattct
     2581 ttagaatggt gcaaagaata acttcgtata atgtatgcta tacgaagtta tgaattcgat
     2641 atcaagctta tcgataatca acctctggat tacaaaattt gtgaaagatt gactggtatt
     2701 cttaactatg ttgctccttt tacgctatgt ggatacgctg ctttaatgcc tttgtatcat
     2761 gctattgctt cccgtatggc tttcattttc tcctccttgt ataaatcctg gttgctgtct
     2821 ctttatgagg agttgtggcc cgttgtcagg caacgtggcg tggtgtgcac tgtgtttgct
     2881 gacgcaaccc ccactggttg gggcattgcc accacctgtc agctcctttc cgggactttc
     2941 gctttccccc tccctattgc cacggcggaa ctcatcgccg cctgccttgc ccgctgctgg
     3001 acaggggctc ggctgttggg cactgacaat tccgtggtgt tgtcggggaa atcatcgtcc
     3061 tttccttggc tgctcgcctg tgttgccacc tggattctgc gcgggacgtc cttctgctac
     3121 gtcccttcgg ccctcaatcc agcggacctt ccttcccgcg gcctgctgcc ggctctgcgg
     3181 cctcttccgc gtcttcgcct tcgccctcag acgagtcgga tctccctttg ggccgcctcc
     3241 ccgcatcgat accgtcgact cgctgatcag cctcgactgt gccttctagt tgccagccat
     3301 ctgttgtttg cccctccccc gtgccttcct tgaccctgga aggtgccact cccactgtcc
     3361 tttcctaata aaatgaggaa attgcatcgc attgtctgag taggtgtcat tctattctgg
     3421 ggggtggggt ggggcaggac agcaaggggg aggattggga agacaatagc aggcatgctg
     3481 gggatgcggt gggctctatg gcttctgagg cggaaagaac cagctggggc tcgactagag
     3541 catggctacg tagataagta gcatggcggg ttaatcatta actacaagga acccctagtg
     3601 atggagttgg ccactccctc tctgcgcgct cgctcgctca ctgaggccgg gcgaccaaag
     3661 gtcgcccgac gcccgggcgg cctcagtgag cgagcgagcg cgcagagctt tttgcaaaag
     3721 cctaggcctc caaaaaagcc tcctcactac ttctggaata gctcagaggc cgaggcggcc
     3781 tcggcctctg cataaataaa aaaaattagt cagccatggg gcggagaatg ggcggaactg
     3841 ggcggagtta ggggcgggat gggcggagtt aggggcggga ctatggttgc tgactaattg
     3901 agatgcatgc tttgcatact tctgcctgct ggggagcctg gggactttcc acacctggtt
     3961 gctgactaat tgagatgcat gctttgcata cttctgcctg ctggggagcc tggggacttt
     4021 ccacacccta actgacacac attccacagc tgcattaatg aatcggccaa cgcgcgggga
     4081 gaggcggttt gcgtattggg cgctcttccg cttcctcgct cactgactcg ctgcgctcgg
     4141 tcgttcggct gcggcgagcg gtatcagctc actcaaaggc ggtaatacgg ttatccacag
     4201 aatcagggga taacgcagga aagaacatgt gagcaaaagg ccagcaaaag gccaggaacc
     4261 gtaaaaaggc cgcgttgctg gcgtttttcc ataggctccg cccccctgac gagcatcaca
     4321 aaaatcgacg ctcaagtcag aggtggcgaa acccgacagg actataaaga taccaggcgt
     4381 ttccccctgg aagctccctc gtgcgctctc ctgttccgac cctgccgctt accggatacc
     4441 tgtccgcctt tctcccttcg ggaagcgtgg cgctttctca tagctcacgc tgtaggtatc
     4501 tcagttcggt gtaggtcgtt cgctccaagc tgggctgtgt gcacgaaccc cccgttcagc
     4561 ccgaccgctg cgccttatcc ggtaactatc gtcttgagtc caacccggta agacacgact
     4621 tatcgccact ggcagcagcc actggtaaca ggattagcag agcgaggtat gtaggcggtg
     4681 ctacagagtt cttgaagtgg tggcctaact acggctacac tagaagaaca gtatttggta
     4741 tctgcgctct gctgaagcca gttaccttcg gaaaaagagt tggtagctct tgatccggca
     4801 aacaaaccac cgctggtagc ggtggttttt ttgtttgcaa gcagcagatt acgcgcagaa
     4861 aaaaaggatc tcaagaagat cctttgatct tttctacggg gtctgacgct cagtggaacg
     4921 aaaactcacg ttaagggatt ttggtcatga gattatcaaa aaggatcttc acctagatcc
     4981 ttttaaatta aaaatgaagt tttaaatcaa tctaaagtat atatgagtaa acttggtctg
     5041 acagttacca atgcttaatc agtgaggcac ctatctcagc gatctgtcta tttcgttcat
     5101 ccatagttgc ctgactcccc gtcgtgtaga taactacgat acgggagggc ttaccatctg
     5161 gccccagtgc tgcaatgata ccgcgagacc cacgctcacc ggctccagat ttatcagcaa
     5221 taaaccagcc agccggaagg gccgagcgca gaagtggtcc tgcaacttta tccgcctcca
     5281 tccagtctat taattgttgc cgggaagcta gagtaagtag ttcgccagtt aatagtttgc
     5341 gcaacgttgt tgccattgct acaggcatcg tggtgtcacg ctcgtcgttt ggtatggctt
     5401 cattcagctc cggttcccaa cgatcaaggc gagttacatg atcccccatg ttgtgcaaaa
     5461 aagcggttag ctccttcggt cctccgatcg ttgtcagaag taagttggcc gcagtgttat
     5521 cactcatggt tatggcagca ctgcataatt ctcttactgt catgccatcc gtaagatgct
     5581 tttctgtgac tggtgagtac tcaaccaagt cattctgaga atagtgtatg cggcgaccga
     5641 gttgctcttg cccggcgtca atacgggata ataccgcgcc acatagcaga actttaaaag
     5701 tgctcatcat tggaaaacgt tcttcggggc gaaaactctc aaggatctta ccgctgttga
     5761 gatccagttc gatgtaaccc actcgtgcac ccaactgatc ttcagcatct tttactttca
     5821 ccagcgtttc tgggtgagca aaaacaggaa ggcaaaatgc cgcaaaaaag ggaataaggg
     5881 cgacacggaa atgttgaata ctcatactct tcctttttca atattattga agcatttatc
     5941 agggttattg tctcatgagc ggatacatat ttgaatgtat ttagaaaaat aaacaaatag
     6001 gggttccgcg cacatttccc cgaaaagtgc cacctgacgt ctaagaaacc attattatca
     6061 tgacattaac ctataaaaat aggcgtatca cgaggccctt tcgtctcgcg cgtttcggtg
     6121 atgacggtga aaacctctga cacatgcagc tcccggagac ggtcacagct tgtctgtaag
     6181 cggatgccgg gagcagacaa gcccgtcagg gcgcgtcagc gggtgttggc gggtgtcggg
     6241 gctggcttaa ctatgcggca tcagagcaga ttgtactgag agtgcaccat tcgacgctct
     6301 cccttatgcg actcctgcat taggaagcag cccagtagta ggttgaggcc gttgagcacc
     6361 gccgccgcaa ggaatggtgc atgcaaggag atggcgccca acagtccccc ggccacgggg
     6421 cctgccacca tacccacgcc gaaacaagcg ctcatgagcc cgaagtggcg agcccgatct
     6481 tccccatcgg tgatgtcggc gatataggcg ccagcaaccg cacctgtggc gccggtgatg
     6541 ccggccacga tgcgtccggc gtagaggatc tggctagcga tgaccctgct gattggttcg
     6601 ctgaccattt ccgggtgcgg gacggcgtta ccagaaactc agaaggttcg tccaaccaaa
     6661 ccgactctga cggcagttta cgagagagat gatagggtct gcttcagtaa gccagatgct
     6721 acacaattag gcttgtacat attgtcgtta gaacgcggct acaattaata cataacctta
     6781 tgtatcatac acatacgatt taggtgacac tatagaatac acggaattaa ttctagctgc
     6841 gcgctcgctc gctcactgag gccgcccggg caaagcccgg gcgtcgggcg acctttggtc
     6901 gcccggcctc agtgagcgag cgagcgcgca gagagggagt ggccaactcc atcactaggg
     6961 gttccttgta gttaatgatt aacccgccat gctacttatc tacgtagcca tgctctaggt
     7021 accattgacg tcaataatga cgtatgttcc catagtaacg ccaataggga ctttccattg
     7081 acgtcaatgg gtggagtatt tacggtaaac tgcccacttg gcagtacatc aagtgtatca
     7141 tatgccaagt acgcccccta ttgacgtcaa tgacggtaaa tggcccgcct ggcattatgc
     7201 ccagtacatg accttatggg actttcctac ttggcagtac atctacgtat tagtcatcgc
     7261 tattaccatg gtcgaggtga gccccacgtt ctgcttcact ctccccatct cccccccctc
     7321 cccaccccca attttgtatt tatttatttt ttaattattt tgtgcagcga tgggggcggg
     7381 gggggggg
//
