>Addgene plasmid #139504 | pAAV-CAG-DIO-PPO-Venus | depositor partial sequence | sequence record 271479 | open reading frame of PPO-Venus in Cre dependent double floxed inverted open reading frame (DIO) vector
CAGAATAGAATGACACTACTCAGACAATGCGATGCAATTTCNTCATTTTATTAGGAAAGGACAGTGGGAG
TGGCACTTTNCAGGGTCAAGGAAGGCACGGGGGAGGGGCAAACAACAGATGGCTGGCAACTAGAAGGCAC
AGTCGAGGCTGATCAGCGAGTCGACGGTATCGATGCGGGGAGGCGGCCCAAAGGGAGATCCGACTCGTCT
GAGGGCGAAGGCGAAGACGCGGAAGAGGCCGCAGAGCCGGCAGCAGGCCGCGGGAAGGAAGGTCCGCTGG
ATTGAGGGCCGAAGGGACGTAGCAGAAGGACGTCCCGCGCAGAATCCAGGTGGCAACACAGGCGAGCAGC
CAAGGAAAGGACGATGATTTCCCCGACAACACCACGGAATTGTCAGTGCCCAACAGCCGAGCCCCTGTCC
AGCAGCGGGCAAGGCAGGCGGCGATGAGTTCCGCCGTGGCAATAGGGAGGGGGAAAGCGAAAGTCCCGGA
AAGGAGCTGACAGGTGGTGGCAATGCCCCAACCAGTGGGGGTTGCGTCAGCAAACACAGTGCACACCACG
CCACGTTGCCTGACAACGGGCCACAACTCCTCATAAAGAGACAGCAACCAGGATTTATACAAGGAGGAGA
AAATGAAAGCCATACGGGAAGCAATAGCATGATACAAAGGCATTAAAGCAGCGTATCCACATAGCGTAAA
AGGAGCAACATAGTTAAGAATACCAGTCAATCTTTCACAAATTTTGTAATCCAGAGGTTGATTATCGATA
AGCTTGATATCGAATTCATAACTTCGTATAGCATACATTATACGAAGTTATTCTTTGCACCATTCTAAAG
AATAACAGTGATAATTTCTGGGTTAAGGCAAATAACTTCGTATAGGATACTTTATACGAAGTTATGCTAG
CACCGGTGGAATTCATGGAGAACTTGACCTCGCTCGACCTCCTGCCCAACGGCGAGGTCCCGTTGATGCC
CCGCTACGGCTTCACCATCCTCGCCGTGATCATGGCCGTGTTCACCATCGCCTCGCTCGTGCTCAACAGC
ACCGTCGTCATCGTCACCCTGCGCCACCGCCAGCTACGCCACCCGCTCAACTTCTCGCTCGTCAACCTCG
CCGTGGCGGACCTGGGCGTCACGGTGTTCGGCGCCAGCCTCGTCGTGGAGACCAACGCCGTCGGGTACTT
CAACCTCGGCCGCGTCGGCTGCGTCATCGAAGGGTTCGCCGTCGCTTTCTTCGGCATCGCCGCTCTGTGC
ACGATCGCCGTGATCGCCGTCGATCGCTTCGTGGTGGTGTGCAAGCCGCTGGGCACGCTGATGTTCACGC
GGCGCCACGCGCTGCTGGGCATCGCCTGGGCCTGGCTCTGGTCGTTCGTGTGGAACACGCCGCCGCTCTT
CGGCTGGGGCAGCTACGAGCTGGAGGGCGTGCGGACGTCGTGCGCGCCCGACTGGTACAGCCGCGACCCC
GCCAACGTGTCGTACATTACGAGCTACTTCGCCTTCTGCTTCGCCATCCCCTTCCTCGTCATCGTGGTGG
CGTACGGCCGCCTCATGTGGACCCTCCACCAGGTGGCCAAGCTGGGGATGGGCGAGAGCGGCAGCACCGC
CAAGGCGGAGGCGCAGGTGTCGCGCATGGTGGTGGTCATGGTGGTGGCCTTCCTCGTCTGCTGGCTGCCC
TACGCGCTCTTCGCCATGATCGTGGTGACCAAGCCCGACGTGTACATCGACCCGGTCATCGCCACACTGC
CCATGTACCTGACCAAGACGAGCACGGTCTACAACCCCATCATCTACATCTTCATGAACCGCCAGTTCCG
GGACTGCGCCGTGCCCTTCCTGCTCTGCGGACGCAACCCCTGGGCAGAGCCTTCCTCGGAGTCGGCGACG
GCGGCCTCCACGTCGGCCACCAGCGTGACCCTGGCGTCCGCGCCGGGGCAGGTCTCCCCGAGCGCGGCCG
CCATGGTGAGCAAGGGCGAGGAGCTGTTCACCGGGGTGGTGCCCATCCTGGTCGAGCTGGACGGCGACGT
AAACGGCCACAAGTTCAGCGTGTCCGGCGAGGGCGAGGGCGATGCCACCTACGGCAAGCTGACCCTGAAG
CTGATCTGCACCACCGGCAAGCTGCCCGTGCCCTGGCCCACCCTCGTGACCACCCTGGGCTACGGCCTGC
AGTGCTTCGCCCGCTACCCCGACCACATGAAGCAGCACGACTTCTTCAAGTCCGCCATGCCCGAAGGCTA
CGTCCAGGAGCGCACCATCTTCTTCAAGGACGACGGCAACTACAAGACCCGCGCCGAGGTGAAGTTCGAG
GGCGACACCCTGGTGAACCGCATCGAGCTGAAGGGCATCGACTTCAAGGAGGACGGCAACATCCTGGGGC
ACAAGCTGGAGTACAACTACAACAGCCACAACGTCTATATCACCGCCGACAAGCAGAAGAACGGCATCAA
GGCCAACTTCAAGATCCGCCACAACATCGAGGACGGCGGCGTGCAGCTCGCCGACCACTACCAGCAGAAC
ACCCCCATCGGCGACGGCCCCGTGCTGCTGCCCGACAACCACTACCTGAGCTACCAGTCCAAACTGAGCA
AAGACCCCAACGAGAAGCGCGATCACATGGTCCTGCTGGAGTTCGTGACCGCCGCCGGGATCACTCTCGG
CATGGACGAGCTGTACAAGTAATCTAGAGGGCCCGTTTAAACCCGCTGGCGCGCCATAACTTCGTATAAT
GTATGCTATACGAAGTTATTAAGAGGTTTCATATTGCTAATAGCAGCTACAATCCAGCTACCATTCTGCA
TAACTTCGTATAAAGTATCCTATACGAAGTTATTCCGGAGTCGACTCTAGAGGATCCAATTCTTTGCCAA
AATGATGAGACAGCACAATAACCAGCACGTTGCCCAGGAGCTGTAGGAAAAAGAAGAAGGCATGAACATG
GTTAGCAGAGGCTCTAGAGCCGCCGGTCACACGCCAGAAGCCGAACCCCGCCCTGCCCCGTCCCCCCCGA
AGGCAGCCGTCCCCCCGCGGACAGCCCCGAGCCGCTCCCCCCGCACAAAGGGCCCTCCCGGAGCCCCTCA
AGGCTTTCACGCAGCCACAGAAAAGAAACAAGCCGTCATTAAACCAAGCGCTAATTACAGCCCGGAGGAG
AAGGGCCGTCCCGCCCGCTCACCTGTGGGAGTAACGCGGTCAGTCAGAGCCGGGGCGGGCGGCGCGAGG
